>Addgene plasmid #44092 | pTF259 (pFA6a-TEV-6xGly-KanMX) | depositor full sequence | sequence record 61662 | pTF259 (pFA6a-TEV-6xGly-KanMX) sequence 4227 bps
CATTGGAAAACGTTCTTCGGGGCGAAAACTCTCAAGGATCTTACCGCTGTTGAGATCCAGTTCGATGTAA
CCCACTCGTGCACCCAACTGATCTTCAGCATCTTTTACTTTCACCAGCGTTTCTGGGTGAGCAAAAACAG
GAAGGCAAAATGCCGCAAAAAAGGGAATAAGGGCGACACGGAAATGTTGAATACTCATACTCTTCCTTTT
TCAATATTATTGAAGCATTTATCAGGGTTATTGTCTCATGAGCGGATACATATTTGAATGTATTTAGAAA
AATAAACAAATAGGGGTTCCGCGCACATTTCCCCGAAAAGTGCCACCTGACGTCTAAGAAACCATTATTA
TCATGACATTAACCTATAAAAATAGGCGTATCACGAGGCCCTTTCGTCTCGCGCGTTTCGGTGATGACGG
TGAAAACCTCTGACACATGCAGCTCCCGGAGACGGTCACAGCTTGTCTGTAAGCGGATGCCGGGAGCAGA
CAAGCCCGTCAGGGCGCGTCAGCGGGTGTTGGCGGGTGTCGGGGCTGGCTTAACTATGCGGCATCAGAGC
AGATTGTACTGAGAGTGCACCATATGGACATATTGTCGTTAGAACGCGGCTACAATTAATACATAACCTT
ATGTATCATACACATACGATTTAGGTGACACTATAGAACGCGGCCGCCAGCTGAAGCTTCGTACGCTGCA
GGTCGACGGATCCCCGGGTTAATTAACGAGAATTTATACTTCCAAGGTTCTGGTGGAGGCGGTGGAGGCT
CTAGAGGTACCCTCGAGGCGCGCCACTTCTAAATAAGCGAATTTCTTATGATTTATGATTTTTATTATTA
AATAAGTTATAAAAAAAATAAGTGTATACAAATTTTAAAGTGACTCTTAGGTTTTAAAACGAAAATTCTT
ATTCTTGAGTAACTCTTTCCTGTAGGTCAGGTTGCTTTCTCAGGTATAGTATGAGGTCGCTCTTATTGAC
CACACCTCTACCGGCAGATCCGCTAGGGATAACAGGGTAATATAGATCTGTTTAGCTTGCCTCGTCCCCG
CCGGGTCACCCGGCCAGCGACATGGAGGCCCAGAATACCCTCCTTGACAGTCTTGACGTGCGCAGCTCAG
GGGCATGATGTGACTGTCGCCCGTACATTTAGCCCATACATCCCCATGTATAATCATTTGCATCCATACA
TTTTGATGGCCGCACGGCGCGAAGCAAAAATTACGGCTCCTCGCTGCAGACCTGCGAGCAGGGAAACGCT
CCCCTCACAGACGCGTTGAATTGTCCCCACGCCGCGCCCCTGTAGAGAAATATAAAAGGTTAGGATTTGC
CACTGAGGTTCTTCTTTCATATACTTCCTTTTAAAATCTTGCTAGGATACAGTTCTCACATCACATCCGA
ACATAAACAACCATGGGTAAGGAAAAGACTCACGTTTCGAGGCCGCGATTAAATTCCAACATGGATGCTG
ATTTATATGGGTATAAATGGGCTCGCGATAATGTCGGGCAATCAGGTGCGACAATCTATCGATTGTATGG
GAAGCCCGATGCGCCAGAGTTGTTTCTGAAACATGGCAAAGGTAGCGTTGCCAATGATGTTACAGATGAG
ATGGTCAGACTAAACTGGCTGACGGAATTTATGCCTCTTCCGACCATCAAGCATTTTATCCGTACTCCTG
ATGATGCATGGTTACTCACCACTGCGATCCCCGGCAAAACAGCATTCCAGGTATTAGAAGAATATCCTGA
TTCAGGTGAAAATATTGTTGATGCGCTGGCAGTGTTCCTGCGCCGGTTGCATTCGATTCCTGTTTGTAAT
TGTCCTTTTAACAGCGATCGCGTATTTCGTCTCGCTCAGGCGCAATCACGAATGAATAACGGTTTGGTTG
ATGCGAGTGATTTTGATGACGAGCGTAATGGCTGGCCTGTTGAACAAGTCTGGAAAGAAATGCATAAGCT
TTTGCCATTCTCACCGGATTCAGTCGTCACTCATGGTGATTTCTCACTTGATAACCTTATTTTTGACGAG
GGGAAATTAATAGGTTGTATTGATGTTGGACGAGTCGGAATCGCAGACCGATACCAGGATCTTGCCATCC
TATGGAACTGCCTCGGTGAGTTTTCTCCTTCATTACAGAAACGGCTTTTTCAAAAATATGGTATTGATAA
TCCTGATATGAATAAATTGCAGTTTCATTTGATGCTCGATGAGTTTTTCTAATCAGTACTGACAATAAAA
AGATTCTTGTTTTCAAGAACTTGTCATTTGTATAGTTTTTTTATATTGTAGTTGTTCTATTTTAATCAAA
TGTTAGCGTGATTTATATTTTTTTTCGCCTCGACATCATCTGCCCAGATGCGAAGTTAAGTGCGCAGAAA
GTAATATCATGCGTCAATCGTATGTGAATGCTGGTCGCTATACTGCTGTCGATTCGATACTAACGCCGCC
ATCCAGTTTAAACGAGCTCGAATTCATCGATGATATCAGATCCACTAGTGGCCTATGCGGCCGCGGATCT
GCCGGTCTCCCTATAGTGAGTCGTATTAATTTCGATAAGCCAGGTTAACCTGCATTAATGAATCGGCCAA
CGCGCGGGGAGAGGCGGTTTGCGTATTGGGCGCTCTTCCGCTTCCTCGCTCACTGACTCGCTGCGCTCGG
TCGTTCGGCTGCGGCGAGCGGTATCAGCTCACTCAAAGGCGGTAATACGGTTATCCACAGAATCAGGGGA
TAACGCAGGAAAGAACATGTGAGCAAAAGGCCAGCAAAAGGCCAGGAACCGTAAAAAGGCCGCGTTGCTG
GCGTTTTTCCATAGGCTCCGCCCCCCTGACGAGCATCACAAAAATCGACGCTCAAGTCAGAGGTGGCGAA
ACCCGACAGGACTATAAAGATACCAGGCGTTTCCCCCTGGAAGCTCCCTCGTGCGCTCTCCTGTTCCGAC
CCTGCCGCTTACCGGATACCTGTCCGCCTTTCTCCCTTCGGGAAGCGTGGCGCTTTCTCAATGCTCACGC
TGTAGGTATCTCAGTTCGGTGTAGGTCGTTCGCTCCAAGCTGGGCTGTGTGCACGAACCCCCCGTTCAGC
CCGACCGCTGCGCCTTATCCGGTAACTATCGTCTTGAGTCCAACCCGGTAAGACACGACTTATCGCCACT
GGCAGCAGCCACTGGTAACAGGATTAGCAGAGCGAGGTATGTAGGCGGTGCTACAGAGTTCTTGAAGTGG
TGGCCTAACTACGGCTACACTAGAAGGACAGTATTTGGTATCTGCGCTCTGCTGAAGCCAGTTACCTTCG
GAAAAAGAGTTGGTAGCTCTTGATCCGGCAAACAAACCACCGCTGGTAGCGGTGGTTTTTTTGTTTGCAA
GCAGCAGATTACGCGCAGAAAAAAAGGATCTCAAGAAGATCCTTTGATCTTTTCTACGGGGTCTGACGCT
CAGTGGAACGAAAACTCACGTTAAGGGATTTTGGTCATGAGATTATCAAAAAGGATCTTCACCTAGATCC
TTTTAAATTAAAAATGAAGTTTTAAATCAATCTAAAGTATATATGAGTAAACTTGGTCTGACAGTTACCA
ATGCTTAATCAGTGAGGCACCTATCTCAGCGATCTGTCTATTTCGTTCATCCATAGTTGCCTGACTCCCC
GTCGTGTAGATAACTACGATACGGGAGGGCTTACCATCTGGCCCCAGTGCTGCAATGATACCGCGAGACC
CACGCTCACCGGCTCCAGATTTATCAGCAATAAACCAGCCAGCCGGAAGGGCCGAGCGCAGAAGTGGTCC
TGCAACTTTATCCGCCTCCATCCAGTCTATTAATTGTTGCCGGGAAGCTAGAGTAAGTAGTTCGCCAGTT
AATAGTTTGCGCAACGTTGTTGCCATTGCTACAGGCATCGTGGTGTCACGCTCGTCGTTTGGTATGGCTT
CATTCAGCTCCGGTTCCCAACGATCAAGGCGAGTTACATGATCCCCCATGTTGTGCAAAAAAGCGGTTAG
CTCCTTCGGTCCTCCGATCGTTGTCAGAAGTAAGTTGGCCGCAGTGTTATCACTCATGGTTATGGCAGCA
CTGCATAATTCTCTTACTGTCATGCCATCCGTAAGATGCTTTTCTGTGACTGGTGAGTACTCAACCAAGT
CATTCTGAGAATAGTGTATGCGGCGACCGAGTTGCTCTTGCCCGGCGTCAATACGGGATAATACCGCGCC
ACATAGCAGAACTTTAAAAGTGCTCAT
Features (pLannotate 1.2.2; 10 found; start..end, strand, type, name):
    199..303     -  promoter       AmpR promoter: bla
    398..433     +  CDS            rop (fragment): Rop protein, which maintains plasmids at low copy number; rop
    535..586     +  misc_feature   bom (fragment): basis of mobility region from pBR322
    649..667     +  promoter       SP6 promoter: promoter for bacteriophage SP6 RNA polymerase
    807..994     +  terminator     ADH1 terminator: S. cerevisiae ADH1; transcription terminator for the S. cerevisiae alcohol dehydrogenase 1 (ADH1) gene
   1069..2425    +  gene           kanMX: yeast selectable marker conferring kanamycin resistance (Wach et al., 1994)
   2530..2548    -  promoter       T7 promoter: promoter for bacteriophage T7 RNA polymerase
   2570..2623    -  CDS            lacI (fragment): lac repressor; lacI; The lac repressor binds to the lac operator to inhibit transcription in E. coli. This inhibition can be relieved by adding lactose or isopropyl-β-D-thiogalactopyranoside (IPTG).
   2806..3394    -  rep_origin     ori: high-copy-number ColE1/pMB1/pBR322/pUC origin of replication
   3565..198     -  CDS            AmpR (across the origin): β-lactamase; bla; confers resistance to ampicillin, carbenicillin, and related antibiotics
