[The description below was written by a language model from this plasmid's Addgene catalogue record and pLannotate feature annotations shown in this document.]
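Description:
pTF259 (pFA6a-TEV-6xGly-KanMX) is a bacterial template plasmid of the pFA6a family, used for PCR-based C-terminal tagging of genes in the yeast genome rather than for replication or expression in yeast itself. It derives from pFA6a-6xGLY-3xFLAG-kanMX6, from which the 6xGly/3xFLAG segment was removed and replaced by a TEV protease cleavage site, a six-glycine linker and a short spacer carrying unique XhoI, KpnI and XbaI sites. In E. coli it is maintained through a ColE1/pUC-type origin and selected with ampicillin via the β-lactamase gene. No yeast origin or centromere is annotated, consistent with its role as a template only. The short rop, bom and lacI fragments in the feature table are backbone remnants rather than functional parts.

The amplifiable module lies between the SP6 and T7 promoters, which also serve as sequencing primer sites. It consists of the TEV site–6xGly–linker region (too small to be picked up by the automated annotation), followed by the S. cerevisiae ADH1 transcription terminator and the kanMX cassette conferring G418 resistance in yeast. Primers carrying about 50 nucleotides of target homology produce a linear product that integrates by homologous recombination at the 3′ end of a chosen open reading frame, fusing the module in frame, terminating transcription and marking the locus.

This plasmid is one of six "empty" members of a 36-plasmid series that combines TEV or PreScission sites with various affinity or epitope tags and KanMX, HphMX or His3MX markers. It carries no tag, so users can clone one of their own into the linker sites. In the tagged versions, the protease site releases the purified protein from the affinity matrix, and having two different proteases allows sequential two-step purification of complexes.
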