Addgene plasmid #44092: pTF259 (pFA6a-TEV-6xGly-KanMX)
Purpose: (Empty Backbone)
Depositing lab: Tim Formosa. Depositing organization: University of Utah.
Backbone
  Vector backbone: pFA6a-6xGLY-3xFLAG-kanMX6 (Addgene plasmid # 20754)
  Backbone manufacturer: Mark Hochstrasser lab (Yale Univeristy, New Haven, CT) (PMID: 19243080)
  Backbone size (bp): 4255
  Modifications to backbone: 6xGly/3xFlag replaced with TEV/6xGly/XhoI-KpnI-XbaI linker
  Vector type: PCR-based yeast C-terminal tagging
  Selectable markers: G418
  Tag / fusion protein: TEV protease site (C terminal on backbone); 6xGly linker (C terminal on backbone); (XhoI-KpnI-XbaI)-containing spacer (C terminal on backbone); ADH1 transcription terminator (C terminal on backbone); KanMX casette (C terminal on backbone)
Growth in bacteria
  Bacterial resistance: Ampicillin, 100 μg/mL
  Growth temperature: 37°C
  Growth strain: DH5alpha
  Copy number: Unknown
Gene/Insert
  Cloning method: Ligation Independent Cloning
  Sequencing primers: 5′ Sp6; 3′ T7
Resource information
  A portion of this plasmid was derived from a plasmid made by: Backbone pFA6a-6xGLY-3xFLAG-kanMX6 from Mark Hochstrasser lab (Yale Univeristy, New Haven, CT) via Addgene (Plasmid no. 20754)
Terms and licenses: Academic/Nonprofit Terms; Industry Terms: Not Available to Industry
Depositor comments: The depositing lab has constructed and deposited here 36 plasmids that can be used to generate linear PCR products to fuse to the 3' end of an ORF in the yeast genome and add (TEV or PreScission protease site) - 6X Gly linker - (12X His, 2X Strep, 3X FLAG, Protein A, or V5) - ADH1 transcription terminator - (KanMX, HphMX, or His3MX). Six plasmids (Addgene plasmids 44062, 44068, 44074, 44080, 44086, and 44092) have no epitope/purification tag and so can be used to add an alternate tag by standard cloning into unique XhoI-KpnI-XbaI sites, if desired. The other 30 plasmids are all of the possible combinations of the protease site - tag - marker options listed above. After fusion, the modified protein can then be followed with the epitope or purified using the tag and released from the matrix with the protease site. The constructs were designed with one of two different protease sites to allow a complex with two different tags to be purified in two successive steps, using each protease to release the complex from each purification matrix. The schematic diagram (see attached above) represents the format of the constructs and shows the proper scheme for producing the desired PCR products (see also below). If only epitope tagging is needed, the upstream primer can be adjusted to skip the protease site (see example below). Construction: DS5421 (pFA6a-6xGLY-3XFLAG-HIS3MX6 (Addgene Plasmid #20753), DS5422 (pFA6a-6xGLY-3XFLAG-KanMX) (Addgene Plasmid #20754), or DS5423 (pFA6a-6xGLY-3XFLAG-HphMX) (Addgene Plasmid #20755) (corresponding to each selection marker) was digested with AscI and PacI to release 3XFlag and replace it with TEV or PreScision sites followed by 6xGly and an XhoI-KpnI-XbaI linker. Affinity tags were constructed by PCR or by annealing oligos to fit into the XhoI-XbaI gap. This includes 12xHis, 2xStrep II, 3xFLAG, PrtA (2 repeats as found in pBS1479), and V5. Each tag was inserted into each base vector, making 30 templates with all combinations of protease site, tag, and selectable marker. PCR amplification: These two primers (along with 50 nt of homology to the targets at the 5' ends) will amplify the desired product from any of the constructs (the reading frame for P1 is important – alternating codons bracketed). P1 5’-(homology)...[CGA]CGG[ATC]CCC[GGG]TTA[ATT]AAC-3’ P2 5’-(homology)...GATATCATCGATGAATTCGAGCTCGTTT-3’ If only epitope tagging is needed, the upstream primer can be adjusted to skip the protease site. As an example, for the V5-tag-containing constructs, usage of the following primer (5’-(homology)... GGTGGAGGCTCTAGAGGTAAGCCAATTCCA-3’) in place of P1 will omit the protease cleavage site and add only 3xGly and V5 (GGGSR-V5-Stop).
How to cite: pTF259 (pFA6a-TEV-6xGly-KanMX) was a gift from Tim Formosa (Addgene plasmid # 44092 ; http://n2t.net/addgene:44092 ; RRID:Addgene_44092)
