>Addgene plasmid #44092 | pTF259 (pFA6a-TEV-6xGly-KanMX) | addgene partial sequence | sequence record 62062 | Sp6 5'-ATTTAGGTGACACTATAG-3'
TCGTACGCTGCAGGTCGACGGATCCCCGGGTTAATTAACGAGAATTTATACTTCCAAGGTTCTGGTGGAG
GCGGTGGAGGCTCTAGAGGTACCCTCGAGGCGCGCCACTTCTAAATAAGCGAATTTCTTATGATTTATGA
TTTTTATTATTAAATAAGTTATAAAAAAAATAAGTGTATACAAATTTTAAAGTGACTCTTAGGTTTTAAA
ACGAAAATTCTTATTCTTGAGTAACTCTTTCCTGTAGGTCAGGTTGCTTTCTCAGGTATAGTATGAGGTC
GCTCTTATTGACCACACCTCTACCGGCAGATCCGCTAGGGATAACAGGGTAATATAGATCTGTTTAGCTT
GCCTCGTCCCCGCCGGGTCACCCGGCCAGCGACATGGAGGCCCAGAATACCCTCCTTGACAGTCTTGACG
TGCGCAGCTCAGGGGCATGATGTGACTGTCGCCCGTACATTTAGCCCATACATCCCCATGTATAATCATT
TGCATCCATACATTTTGATGGCCGCACGGCGCGAAGCAAAAATTACGGCTCCTCGCTGCAGACCTGCGAG
CAGGGAAACGCTCCCCTCACAGACGCGTTGAATTGTCCCCACGCCGCGCCCCTGTAGAGAAATATAAAAG
GTTAGGATTTGCCACTGAGGTTCTTCTTTCATATACTTCCTTTTAAAATCTTGCTAGGATACAGTTCTCA
CATCACATCCGAACATAAACAACCATGGGTAAGGAAAAGACTCACGTTTCGAGGCCGCGATTAAATTCCA
ACATGGATGCTGATTTATATGGGTATAAATGGGCTCGCGATAATGTCGGGCAATCAGGTGCGACAATCTA
TCGATTGTATGGGAAGCCCGATGCGCCAGAGTTGTTTCTGAAACATGGCAAAGGTAGCGTTGCCAATGAT
GT
